>Addgene plasmid #141561 | TFORF0282 | depositor full sequence | sequence record 276819 | Full Sequence
TTAATGTAGTCTTATGCAATACTCTTGTAGTCTTGCAACATGGTAACGATGAGTTAGCAACATGCCTTAC
AAGGAGAGAAAAAGCACCGTGCATGCCGATTGGTGGAAGTAAGGTGGTACGATCGTGCCTTATTAGGAAG
GCAACAGACGGGTCTGACATGGATTGGACGAACCACTGAATTGCCGCATTGCAGAGATATTGTATTTAAG
TGCCTAGCTCGATACATAAACGGGTCTCTCTGGTTAGACCAGATCTGAGCCTGGGAGCTCTCTGGCTAAC
TAGGGAACCCACTGCTTAAGCCTCAATAAAGCTTGCCTTGAGTGCTTCAAGTAGTGTGTGCCCGTCTGTT
GTGTGACTCTGGTAACTAGAGATCCCTCAGACCCTTTTAGTCAGTGTGGAAAATCTCTAGCAGTGGCGCC
CGAACAGGGACTTGAAAGCGAAAGGGAAACCAGAGGAGCTCTCTCGACGCAGGACTCGGCTTGCTGAAGC
GCGCACGGCAAGAGGCGAGGGGCGGCGACTGGTGAGTACGCCAAAAATTTTGACTAGCGGAGGCTAGAAG
GAGAGAGATGGGTGCGAGAGCGTCAGTATTAAGCGGGGGAGAATTAGATCGCGATGGGAAAAAATTCGGT
TAAGGCCAGGGGGAAAGAAAAAATATAAATTAAAACATATAGTATGGGCAAGCAGGGAGCTAGAACGATT
CGCAGTTAATCCTGGCCTGTTAGAAACATCAGAAGGCTGTAGACAAATACTGGGACAGCTACAACCATCC
CTTCAGACAGGATCAGAAGAACTTAGATCATTATATAATACAGTAGCAACCCTCTATTGTGTGCATCAAA
GGATAGAGATAAAAGACACCAAGGAAGCTTTAGACAAGATAGAGGAAGAGCAAAACAAAAGTAAGACCAC
CGCACAGCAAGCGGCCGCTGATCTTCAGACCTGGAGGAGGAGATATGAGGGACAATTGGAGAAGTGAATT
ATATAAATATAAAGTAGTAAAAATTGAACCATTAGGAGTAGCACCCACCAAGGCAAAGAGAAGAGTGGTG
CAGAGAGAAAAAAGAGCAGTGGGAATAGGAGCTTTGTTCCTTGGGTTCTTGGGAGCAGCAGGAAGCACTA
TGGGCGCAGCGTCAATGACGCTGACGGTACAGGCCAGACAATTATTGTCTGGTATAGTGCAGCAGCAGAA
CAATTTGCTGAGGGCTATTGAGGCGCAACAGCATCTGTTGCAACTCACAGTCTGGGGCATCAAGCAGCTC
CAGGCAAGAATCCTGGCTGTGGAAAGATACCTAAAGGATCAACAGCTCCTGGGGATTTGGGGTTGCTCTG
GAAAACTCATTTGCACCACTGCTGTGCCTTGGAATGCTAGTTGGAGTAATAAATCTCTGGAACAGATTTG
GAATCACACGACCTGGATGGAGTGGGACAGAGAAATTAACAATTACACAAGCTTAATACACTCCTTAATT
GAAGAATCGCAAAACCAGCAAGAAAAGAATGAACAAGAATTATTGGAATTAGATAAATGGGCAAGTTTGT
GGAATTGGTTTAACATAACAAATTGGCTGTGGTATATAAAATTATTCATAATGATAGTAGGAGGCTTGGT
AGGTTTAAGAATAGTTTTTGCTGTACTTTCTATAGTGAATAGAGTTAGGCAGGGATATTCACCATTATCG
TTTCAGACCCACCTCCCAACCCCGAGGGGACCCATGCATTGCATCTCAATTAGTCAGCAACCAGGTGTGG
AAAGTCCCCAGGCTCCCCAGCAGGCAGAAGTATGCAAAGCATGCGTCTCAATTAGTCAGCAACCATAGTC
CCGCCCCTAACTCCGCCCATCCCGCCCCTAACTCCGCCCAGTTCCGCCCATTCTCCGCCCCATGGCTGAC
TAATTTTTTTTATTTATGCAGAGGCCGAGGCCGCCTCGGCCTCTGAGCTATTCCAGAAGTAGTGAGGAGG
CTTTTTTGGAGGCCTAGGCTTTTGCAAAAAGCTTTCTAGAGGTACCACCGGAGCTTACCATGACCGAGTA
CAAGCCCACGGTGCGCCTCGCCACCCGCGACGACGTCCCCAGGGCCGTACGCACCCTCGCCGCCGCGTTC
GCCGACTACCCCGCCACGCGCCACACCGTCGATCCGGACCGCCACATCGAGCGGGTCACCGAGCTGCAAG
AACTCTTCCTCACGCGCGTCGGGCTCGACATCGGCAAGGTGTGGGTCGCGGACGACGGCGCCGCCGTGGC
GGTCTGGACCACGCCGGAGAGCGTCGAAGCGGGGGCGGTGTTCGCCGAGATCGGCCCGCGCATGGCCGAG
TTGAGCGGTTCCCGGCTGGCCGCGCAGCAACAGATGGAAGGCCTCCTGGCGCCGCACCGGCCCAAGGAGC
CCGCGTGGTTCCTGGCCACCGTCGGCGTCTCGCCCGACCACCAGGGCAAGGGTCTGGGCAGCGCCGTCGT
GCTCCCCGGAGTGGAGGCGGCCGAGCGCGCCGGGGTGCCCGCCTTCCTGGAGACCTCCGCGCCCCGCAAC
CTCCCCTTCTACGAGCGGCTCGGCTTCACCGTCACCGCCGACGTCGAGGTGCCCGAAGGACCGCGCACCT
GGTGCATGACCCGCAAGCCCGGTGCCAGTTAACGAATTCTAGATCTTGAGACAAATGGCAGTATTCATCC
ACAATTTTAAAAGAAAAGGGGGGATTGGGGGGTACAGTGCAGGGGAAAGAATAGTAGACATAATAGCAAC
AGACATACAAACTAAAGAATTACAAAAACAAATTACAAAAATTCAAAATTTTCGGGTTTATTACAGGGAC
AGCAGAGATCCACTTTGGCGCCGGCTCGAGGCCTGCAGGTGCAAAGATGGATAAAGTTTTAAACAGAGAG
GAATCTTTGCAGCTAATGGACCTTCTAGGTCTTGAAAGGAGTGGGAATTGGCTCCGGTGCCCGTCAGTGG
GCAGAGCGCACATCGCCCACAGTCCCCGAGAAGTTGGGGGGAGGGGTCGGCAATTGAACCGGTGCCTAGA
GAAGGTGGCGCGGGGTAAACTGGGAAAGTGATGTCGTGTACTGGCTCCGCCTTTTTCCCGAGGGTGGGGG
AGAACCGTATATAAGTGCAGTAGTCGCCGTGAACGTTCTTTTTCGCAACGGGTTTGCCGCCAGAACACAG
GTAAGTGCCGTGTGTGGTTCCCGCGGGCCTGGCCTCTTTACGGGTTATGGCCCTTGCGTGCCTTGAATTA
CTTCCACCTGGCTGCAGTACGTGATTCTTGATCCCGAGCTTCGGGTTGGAAGTGGGTGGGAGAGTTCGAG
GCCTTGCGCTTAAGGAGCCCCTTCGCCTCGTGCTTGAGTTGAGGCCTGGCCTGGGCGCTGGGGCCGCCGC
GTGCGAATCTGGTGGCACCTTCGCGCCTGTCTCGCTGCTTTCGATAAGTCTCTAGCCATTTAAAATTTTT
GATGACCTGCTGCGACGCTTTTTTTCTGGCAAGATAGTCTTGTAAATGCGGGCCAAGATCTGCACACTGG
TATTTCGGTTTTTGGGGCCGCGGGCGGCGACGGGGCCCGTGCGTCCCAGCGCACATGTTCGGCGAGGCGG
GGCCTGCGAGCGCGGCCACCGAGAATCGGACGGGGGTAGTCTCAAGCTGGCCGGCCTGCTCTGGTGCCTG
GCCTCGCGCCGCCGTGTATCGCCCCGCCCTGGGCGGCAAGGCTGGCCCGGTCGGCACCAGTTGCGTGAGC
GGAAAGATGGCCGCTTCCCGGCCCTGCTGCAGGGAGCTCAAAATGGAGGACGCGGCGCTCGGGAGAGCGG
GCGGGTGAGTCACCCACACAAAGGAAAAGGGCCTTTCCGTCCTCAGCCGTCGCTTCATGTGACTCCACGG
AGTACCGGGCGCCGTCCAGGCACCTCGATTAGTTCTCGAGCTTTTGGAGTACGTCGTCTTTAGGTTGGGG
GGAGGGGTTTTATGCGATGGAGTTTCCCCACACTGAGTGGGTGGAGACTGAAGTTAGGCCAGCTTGGCAC
TTGATGTAATTCTCCTTGGAATTTGCCCTTTTTGAGTTTGGATCTTGGTTCATTCTCAAGCCTCAGACAG
TGGTTCAAAGTTTTTTTCTTCCATTTCAGGTGTCGTGAGGCTAGCACCGCCACCATGGGGAGAAAAAAGA
TTCAGATTACGAGGATTATGGATGAACGTAACAGACAGGTGACATTTACAAAGAGGAAATTTGGGTTGAT
GAAGAAGGCTTATGAGCTGAGCGTGCTGTGTGACTGTGAGATTGCGCTGATCATCTTCAACAGCACCAAC
AAGCTGTTCCAGTATGCCAGCACCGACATGGACAAAGTGCTTCTCAAGTACACGGAGTACAACGAGCCGC
ATGAGAGCCGGACAAACTCAGACATCGTGGAGACGTTGAGAAAGAAGGGCCTTAATGGCTGTGACAGCCC
AGACCCCGATGCGGACGATTCCGTAGGTCACAGCCCTGAGTCTGAGGACAAGTACAGGAAAATTAACGAA
GATATTGATCTAATGATCAGCAGGCAAAGATTGTGTGCTGTTCCACCTCCCAACTTCGAGATGCCAGTCT
CCATCCCAGTGTCCAGCCACAACAGTTTGGTGTACAGCAACCCTGTCAGCTCACTGGGAAACCCCAACCT
ATTGCCACTGGCTCACCCTTCTCTGCAGAGGAATAGTATGTCTCCTGGTGTAACACATCGACCTCCAAGT
GCAGGTAACACAGGTGGTCTGATGGGTGGAGACCTCACGTCTGGTGCAGGCACCAGTGCAGGGAACGGGT
ATGGCAATCCCCGAAACTCACCAGGTCTGCTGGTCTCACCTGGTAACTTGAACAAGAATATGCAAGCAAA
ATCTCCTCCCCCAATGAATTTAGGAATGAATAACCGTAAACCAGATCTCCGAGTTCTTATTCCACCAGGC
AGCAAGAATACGATGCCATCAGTGTCTGAGGATGTCGACCTGCTTTTGAATCAAAGGATAAATAACTCCC
AGTCGGCTCAGTCATTGGCTACCCCAGTGGTTTCCGTAGCAACTCCTACTTTACCAGGACAAGGAATGGG
AGGATATCCATCAGCCATTTCAACAACATATGGTACCGAGTACTCTCTGAGTAGTGCAGACCTGTCATCT
CTGTCTGGGTTTAACACCGCCAGCGCTCTTCACCTTGGTTCAGTAACTGGCTGGCAACAGCAACACCTAC
ATAACATGCCACCATCTGCCCTCAGTCAGTTGGGAGCTTGCACTAGCACTCATTTATCTCAGAGTTCAAA
TCTCTCCCTGCCTTCTACTCAAAGCCTCAACATCAAGTCAGAACCTGTTTCTCCTCCTAGAGACCGTACC
ACCACCCCTTCGAGATACCCACAACACACGCGCCACGAGGCGGGGAGATCTCCTGTTGACAGCTTGAGCA
GCTGTAGCAGTTCGTACGACGGGAGCGACCGAGAGGATCACCGGAACGAATTCCACTCCCCCATTGGACT
CACCAGACCTTCGCCGGACGAAAGGGAAAGTCCCTCAGTCAAGCGCATGCGACTTTCTGAAGGATGGGCA
ACATAGTAATGAACTAGTCCGTAACTTGAAAGTATTTCGATTTCTTGGCTTTATATATCTTGTGGAAAGG
ACGACCTGCGTGTCCTGATGCGAGGGCCACGCGTTAAGTCGACAATCAACCTCTGGATTACAAAATTTGT
GAAAGATTGACTGGTATTCTTAACTATGTTGCTCCTTTTACGCTATGTGGATACGCTGCTTTAATGCCTT
TGTATCATGCTATTGCTTCCCGTATGGCTTTCATTTTCTCCTCCTTGTATAAATCCTGGTTGCTGTCTCT
TTATGAGGAGTTGTGGCCCGTTGTCAGGCAACGTGGCGTGGTGTGCACTGTGTTTGCTGACGCAACCCCC
ACTGGTTGGGGCATTGCCACCACCTGTCAGCTCCTTTCCGGGACTTTCGCTTTCCCCCTCCCTATTGCCA
CGGCGGAACTCATCGCCGCCTGCCTTGCCCGCTGCTGGACAGGGGCTCGGCTGTTGGGCACTGACAATTC
CGTGGTGTTGTCGGGGAAATCATCGTCCTTTCCTTGGCTGCTCGCCTGTGTTGCCACCTGGATTCTGCGC
GGGACGTCCTTCTGCTACGTCCCTTCGGCCCTCAATCCAGCGGACCTTCCTTCCCGCGGCCTGCTGCCGG
CTCTGCGGCCTCTTCCGCGTCTTCGCCTTCGCCCTCAGACGAGTCGGATCTCCCTTTGGGCCGCCTCCCC
GCGTCGACTTTAAGACCAATGACTTACAAGGCAGCTGTAGATCTTAGCCACTTTTTAAAAGAAAAGGGGG
GACTGGAAGGGCTAATTCACTCCCAACGAAGACAAGATCTGCTTTTTGCTTGTACTGGGTCTCTCTGGTT
AGACCAGATCTGAGCCTGGGAGCTCTCTGGCTAACTAGGGAACCCACTGCTTAAGCCTCAATAAAGCTTG
CCTTGAGTGCTTCAAGTAGTGTGTGCCCGTCTGTTGTGTGACTCTGGTAACTAGAGATCCCTCAGACCCT
TTTAGTCAGTGTGGAAAATCTCTAGCAGTACGTATAGTAGTTCATGTCATCTTATTATTCAGTATTTATA
ACTTGCAAAGAAATGAATATCAGAGAGTGAGAGGAACTTGTTTATTGCAGCTTATAATGGTTACAAATAA
AGCAATAGCATCACAAATTTCACAAATAAAGCATTTTTTTCACTGCATTCTAGTTGTGGTTTGTCCAAAC
TCATCAATGTATCTTATCATGTCTGGCTCTAGCTATCCCGCCCCTAACTCCGCCCATCCCGCCCCTAACT
CCGCCCAGTTCCGCCCATTCTCCGCCCCATGGCTGACTAATTTTTTTTATTTATGCAGAGGCCGAGGCCG
CCTCGGCCTCTGAGCTATTCCAGAAGTAGTGAGGAGGCTTTTTTGGAGGCCTAGGGACGTACCCAATTCG
CCCTATAGTGAGTCGTATTACGCGCGCTCACTGGCCGTCGTTTTACAACGTCGTGACTGGGAAAACCCTG
GCGTTACCCAACTTAATCGCCTTGCAGCACATCCCCCTTTCGCCAGCTGGCGTAATAGCGAAGAGGCCCG
CACCGATCGCCCTTCCCAACAGTTGCGCAGCCTGAATGGCGAATGGG
[124 nt withheld, positions 7118-7241]
C
[91 nt withheld, positions 7243-7333]
A
[49 nt withheld, positions 7335-7383]
CCTTTGACGTTGGAGTCCACGTTCTTT
[37 nt withheld, positions 7411-7447]
ACCCTATCTCGGTCTATTCTTTTGATTTATAAGGGATTTTGCCGATTTCGGCCTATTGGTTAAAAAATGA
GCTGATTTAACAAAAATTTAACGCGAATTTTAACAAAATATTAACGCTTACAATTTAGGTGGCACTTTTC
GGGGAAATGTGCGCGGAACCCCTATTTGTTTATTTTTCTAAATACATTCAAATATGTATCCGCTCATGAG
ACAATAACCCTGATAAATGCTTCAATAATATTGAAAAAGGAAGAGTATGAGTATTCAACATTTCCGTGTC
GCCCTTATTCCCTTTTTTGCGGCATTTTGCCTTCCTGTTTTTGCTCACCCAGAAACGCTGGTGAAAGTAA
AAGATGCTGAAGATCAGTTGGGTGCACGAGTGGGTTACATCGAACTGGATCTCAACAGCGGTAAGATCCT
TGAGAGTTTTCGCCCCGAAGAACGTTTTCCAATGATGAGCACTTTTAAAGTTCTGCTATGTGGCGCGGTA
TTATCCCGTATTGACGCCGGGCAAGAGCAACTCGGTCGCCGCATACACTATTCTCAGAATGACTTGGTTG
AGTACTCACCAGTCACAGAAAAGCATCTTACGGATGGCATGACAGTAAGAGAATTATGCAGTGCTGCCAT
AACCATGAGTGATAACACTGCGGCCAACTTACTTCTGACAACGATCGGAGGACCGAAGGAGCTAACCGCT
TTTTTGCACAACATGGGGGATCATGTAACTCGCCTTGATCGTTGGGAACCGGAGCTGAATGAAGCCATAC
CAAACGACGAGCGTGACACCACGATGCCTGTAGCAATGGCAACAACGTTGCGCAAACTATTAACTGGCGA
ACTACTTACTCTAGCTTCCCGGCAACAATTAATAGACTGGATGGAGGCGGATAAAGTTGCAGGACCACTT
CTGCGCTCGGCCCTTCCGGCTGGCTGGTTTATTGCTGATAAATCTGGAGCCGGTGAGCGTGGGTCTCGCG
GTATCATTGCAGCACTGGGGCCAGATGGTAAGCCCTCCCGTATCGTAGTTATCTACACGACGGGGAGTCA
GGCAACTATGGATGAACGAAATAGACAGATCGCTGAGATAGGTGCCTCACTGATTAAGCATTGGTAACTG
TCAGACCAAGTTTACTCATATATACTTTAGATTGATTTAAAACTTCATTTTTAATTTAAAAGGATCTAGG
TGAAGATCCTTTTTGATAATCTCATGACCAAAATCCCTTAACGTGAGTTTTCGTTCCACTGAGCGTCAGA
CCCCGTAGAAAAGATCAAAGGATCTTCTTGAGATCCTTTTTTTCTGCGCGTAATCTGCTGCTTGCAAACA
AAAAAACCACCGCTACCAGCGGTGGTTTGTTTGCCGGATCAAGAGCTACCAACTCTTTTTCCGAAGGTAA
CTGGCTTCAGCAGAGCGCAGATACCAAATACTGTTCTTCTAGTGTAGCCGTAGTTAGGCCACCACTTCAA
GAACTCTGTAGCACCGCCTACATACCTCGCTCTGCTAATCCTGTTACCAGTGGCTGCTGCCAGTGGCGAT
AAGTCGTGTCTTACCGGGTTGGACTCAAGACGATAGTTACCGGATAAGGCGCAGCGGTCGGGCTGAACGG
GGGGTTCGTGCACACAGCCCAGCTTGGAGCGAACGACCTACACCGAACTGAGATACCTACAGCGTGAGCT
ATGAGAAAGCGCCACGCTTCCCGAAGGGAGAAAGGCGGACAGGTATCCGGTAAGCGGCAGGGTCGGAACA
GGAGAGCGCACGAGGGAGCTTCCAGGGGGAAACGCCTGGTATCTTTATAGTCCTGTCGGGTTTCGCCACC
TCTGACTTGAGCGTCGATTTTTGTGATGCTCGTCAGGGGGGCGGAGCCTATGGAAAAACGCCAGCAACGC
GGCCTTTTTACGGTTCCTGGCCTTTTGCTGGCCTTTTGCTCACATGTTCTTTCCTGCGTTATCCCCTGAT
TCTGTGGATAACCGTATTACCGCCTTTGAGTGAGCTGATACCGCTCGCCGCAGCCGAACGACCGAGCGCA
GCGAGTCAGTGAGCGAGGAAGCGGAAGAGCGCCCAATACGCAAACCGCCTCTCCCCGCGCGTTGGCCGAT
TCATTAATGCAGCTGGCACGACAGGTTTCCCGACTGGAAAGCGGGCAGTGAGCGCAACGCAATTAATGTG
AGTTAGCTCACTCATTAGGCACCCCAGGCTTTACACTTTATGCTTCCGGCTCGTATGTTGTGTGGAATTG
TGAGCGGATAACAATTTCACACAGGAAACAGCTATGACCATGATTACGCCAAGCGCGCAATTAACCCTCA
CTAAAGGGAACAAAAGCTGGAGCTGCAAGC
Features (pLannotate 1.2.2; 31 found; start..end, strand, type, name):
      5..231     +  promoter       RSV promoter: Rous sarcoma virus enhancer/promoter
    232..412     +  LTR            5' LTR (truncated): truncated 5' long terminal repeat (LTR) from HIV-1
    459..584     +  misc_feature   HIV-1 Ψ: packaging signal of human immunodeficiency virus type 1
    568..931     +  CDS            HIV-1 gag (fragment): gag protein from human immunodeficiency virus 1; gag
   1077..1310    +  misc_feature   RRE: The Rev response element (RRE) of HIV-1 allows for Rev-dependent mRNA export from the nucleus to the cytoplasm.
   1687..1713    +  CDS            Rev (fragment): human immunodeficiency virus 1 (HIV-1) Rev protein; rev; enhances nuclear export of unspliced and incompletely spliced viral mRNAs
   1720..1743    +  promoter       SV40 promoter (fragment): SV40 early promoter
   1744..1815    +  promoter       SV40 promoter (fragment): SV40 enhancer and early promoter
   1839..1974    +  rep_origin     SV40 ori: SV40 origin of replication
   2020..2616    +  CDS            PuroR (fragment): puromycin N-acetyltransferase; pac from Streptomyces; confers resistance to puromycin
   2665..2782    +  misc_feature   cPPT/CTS: central polypurine tract and central termination sequence of HIV-1
   2847..2913    +  CDS            small t antigen (fragment): SV40 (simian virus 40) small t antigen
   2920..4098    +  promoter       EF-1α promoter: strong constitutive promoter for human elongation factor EF-1α
   4115..5533    +  CDS            MEF2C: MEF2C_HUMAN - Experimental evidence at protein level: Swiss-Prot protein existence level 1. Transcription activator which binds specifically to the MEF2 element present in the regulatory regions of many muscle-specific genes. Controls cardiac morphogenesis and myogenesis, and is also involved in vascular development. Enhances transcriptional activation mediated by SOX18. Plays an essential role in hippocampal-dependent learning and memory by suppressing the number of excitatory synapses and thus regulating basal and evoked synaptic transmission. Crucial for normal neuronal development, distrib
   5549..5602    +  promoter       U6 promoter (fragment): RNA polymerase III promoter for human U6 snRNA
   5644..6232    +  misc_feature   WPRE: woodchuck hepatitis virus posttranscriptional regulatory element
   6283..6302    +  misc_feature   cPPT/CTS (fragment): central polypurine tract and central termination sequence of HIV-1
   6304..6537    +  LTR            3' LTR (ΔU3): self-inactivating 3' long terminal repeat (LTR) from HIV-1
   6615..6736    +  polyA_signal   SV40 poly(A) signal: SV40 polyadenylation signal
   6776..6911    +  rep_origin     SV40 ori: SV40 origin of replication
   6932..6950    -  promoter       T7 promoter: promoter for bacteriophage T7 RNA polymerase
   6958..7113    +  CDS            lacZα (fragment): LacZα fragment of β-galactosidase; lacZ fragment
   7118..7546    +  rep_origin     f1 ori (sequence partly withheld): f1 bacteriophage origin of replication; arrow indicates direction of (+) strand synthesis
   7599..7703    +  promoter       AmpR promoter: bla
   7704..8564    +  CDS            AmpR: β-lactamase; bla; confers resistance to ampicillin, carbenicillin, and related antibiotics
   8735..9323    +  rep_origin     ori: high-copy-number ColE1/pMB1/pBR322/pUC origin of replication
   9506..9598    +  CDS            lacI (fragment): lac repressor; lacI; The lac repressor binds to the lac operator to inhibit transcription in E. coli. This inhibition can be relieved by adding lactose or isopropyl-β-D-thiogalactopyranoside (IPTG).
   9611..9632    +  protein_bind   CAP binding site: CAP binding activates transcription in the presence of cAMP. E. coli catabolite activator protein
   9647..9677    +  promoter       lac promoter: promoter for the E. coli lac operon
   9685..9701    +  protein_bind   lac operator: The lac repressor binds to the lac operator to inhibit transcription in E. coli. This inhibition can be relieved by adding lactose or isopropyl-β-D-thiogalactopyranoside (IPTG). lac repressor encoded by lacI
   9746..9764    +  promoter       T3 promoter: promoter for bacteriophage T3 RNA polymerase
