[The description below was written by a language model from this plasmid's Addgene catalogue record and pLannotate feature annotations shown in this document.]
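Description:
TFORF0282 is a lentiviral mammalian expression plasmid built on the pLX_TRC317 backbone. It carries the human MEF2C transcription factor open reading frame together with a unique 24-bp barcode. In bacteria it is maintained through a high-copy ColE1/pUC-type origin and selected with ampicillin via the β-lactamase gene. An f1 origin and remnants of a lac/T7/T3 cloning region are also annotated in the backbone. The depositor notes that the plasmid may recombine, as repeat-bearing lentiviral vectors often do. The annotated depositor sequence is 9,787 nt, matching the sum of the stated backbone and insert sizes.

The viral portion has a third-generation, self-inactivating layout. An RSV promoter drives a truncated HIV-1 5' LTR, followed by the Ψ packaging signal with a gag fragment, the Rev response element, a cPPT/CTS and a ΔU3 3' LTR, with an SV40 polyadenylation signal downstream. Two expression units lie between the LTRs. SV40 early promoter and origin sequences sit upstream of the puromycin N-acetyltransferase gene, which allows selection of transduced cells. The strong constitutive EF-1α promoter drives the MEF2C coding sequence. A WPRE downstream of the ORF enhances transcript stability and expression. The barcode is not annotated as its own feature, so the record does not state its exact position. A short U6 promoter fragment is annotated between the ORF and the WPRE, but the record does not explain its role.

The construct belongs to a barcoded transcription factor ORF collection. It is intended for MEF2C overexpression, either alone or in pooled screens where the barcode identifies which factor each cell received, such as directed differentiation studies.
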