Addgene plasmid #141561: TFORF0282
Purpose: Lentiviral vector for overexpressing the MEF2C transcription factor ORF with a unique 24-bp barcode. Barcodes facilitate identification of transcription factors in pooled screens.
Depositing lab: Feng Zhang. Depositing organization: Broad Institute. Publication: A transcription factor atlas of directed differentiation. Joung J, Ma S, Tay T, Geiger-Schuller KR, Kirchgatterer PC, Verdine VK, Guo B, Arias-Garcia MA, Allen WE, Singh A, Kuksenko O, Abudayyeh OO, Gootenberg JS, Fu Z, Macrae RK, Buenrostro JD, Regev A, Zhang F. Cell. 2023 Jan 5;186(1):209-229.e26. doi: 10.1016/j.cell.2022.11.026. PubMed 36608654.
Backbone
  Vector backbone: pLX_TRC317
  Backbone manufacturer: Broad Institute Genetic Perturbation Platform
  Backbone size w/o insert (bp): 8264
  Vector type: Mammalian Expression, Lentiviral
  Selectable markers: Puromycin
Growth in bacteria
  Bacterial resistance: Ampicillin, 100 μg/mL
  Growth temperature: 37°C
  Growth strain: NEB Stable
  Copy number: High Copy
Gene/Insert
  Gene/Insert name: MEF2C
  Species: H. sapiens (human)
  Insert size (bp): 1523
  Entrez Gene: MEF2C (a.k.a. C5DELq14.3, DEL5q14.3, NEDHSIL)
  Promoter: EF1a
  Cloning method: Unknown
  Sequencing primers: 5′ GGGTGGAGACTGAAGTTAGGCCAG; 3′ CACATAGCGTAAAAGGAGCAACATAG
Terms and licenses: Academic/Nonprofit Terms; Industry Terms: Not Available to Industry
Depositor comments: NM_002397,NM_001193350,XM_005248511,XM_011543396,XM_006714619,ENST00000504921,ENST00000437473,ENST00000636294 . The transcription factor ORF portion of this plasmid was synthesized by Genewiz. Please test multiple small colonies in case of plasmid recombination. To make this collection available in a timely manner, a portion of this collection was not fully sequenced by Addgene. If an Addgene verified full plasmid sequence is not available, please contact us prior to placing an order to request the full sequence.
How to cite: TFORF0282 was a gift from Feng Zhang (Addgene plasmid # 141561 ; http://n2t.net/addgene:141561 ; RRID:Addgene_141561)
