>Addgene plasmid #141561 | TFORF0282 | depositor partial sequence | sequence record 276820 | Insert
ACCGCCACCATGGGGAGAAAAAAGATTCAGATTACGAGGATTATGGATGAACGTAACAGACAGGTGACAT
TTACAAAGAGGAAATTTGGGTTGATGAAGAAGGCTTATGAGCTGAGCGTGCTGTGTGACTGTGAGATTGC
GCTGATCATCTTCAACAGCACCAACAAGCTGTTCCAGTATGCCAGCACCGACATGGACAAAGTGCTTCTC
AAGTACACGGAGTACAACGAGCCGCATGAGAGCCGGACAAACTCAGACATCGTGGAGACGTTGAGAAAGA
AGGGCCTTAATGGCTGTGACAGCCCAGACCCCGATGCGGACGATTCCGTAGGTCACAGCCCTGAGTCTGA
GGACAAGTACAGGAAAATTAACGAAGATATTGATCTAATGATCAGCAGGCAAAGATTGTGTGCTGTTCCA
CCTCCCAACTTCGAGATGCCAGTCTCCATCCCAGTGTCCAGCCACAACAGTTTGGTGTACAGCAACCCTG
TCAGCTCACTGGGAAACCCCAACCTATTGCCACTGGCTCACCCTTCTCTGCAGAGGAATAGTATGTCTCC
TGGTGTAACACATCGACCTCCAAGTGCAGGTAACACAGGTGGTCTGATGGGTGGAGACCTCACGTCTGGT
GCAGGCACCAGTGCAGGGAACGGGTATGGCAATCCCCGAAACTCACCAGGTCTGCTGGTCTCACCTGGTA
ACTTGAACAAGAATATGCAAGCAAAATCTCCTCCCCCAATGAATTTAGGAATGAATAACCGTAAACCAGA
TCTCCGAGTTCTTATTCCACCAGGCAGCAAGAATACGATGCCATCAGTGTCTGAGGATGTCGACCTGCTT
TTGAATCAAAGGATAAATAACTCCCAGTCGGCTCAGTCATTGGCTACCCCAGTGGTTTCCGTAGCAACTC
CTACTTTACCAGGACAAGGAATGGGAGGATATCCATCAGCCATTTCAACAACATATGGTACCGAGTACTC
TCTGAGTAGTGCAGACCTGTCATCTCTGTCTGGGTTTAACACCGCCAGCGCTCTTCACCTTGGTTCAGTA
ACTGGCTGGCAACAGCAACACCTACATAACATGCCACCATCTGCCCTCAGTCAGTTGGGAGCTTGCACTA
GCACTCATTTATCTCAGAGTTCAAATCTCTCCCTGCCTTCTACTCAAAGCCTCAACATCAAGTCAGAACC
TGTTTCTCCTCCTAGAGACCGTACCACCACCCCTTCGAGATACCCACAACACACGCGCCACGAGGCGGGG
AGATCTCCTGTTGACAGCTTGAGCAGCTGTAGCAGTTCGTACGACGGGAGCGACCGAGAGGATCACCGGA
ACGAATTCCACTCCCCCATTGGACTCACCAGACCTTCGCCGGACGAAAGGGAAAGTCCCTCAGTCAAGCG
CATGCGACTTTCTGAAGGATGGGCAACATAGTAATGAACTAGTCCGTAACTTGAAAGTATTTCGATTTCT
TGGCTTTATATATCTTGTGGAAAGGACGACCTGCGTGTCCTGATGCGAGGGCC
