>Addgene plasmid #141561 | TFORF0282 | depositor partial sequence | sequence record 276821 | Barcode
CCTGCGTGTCCTGATGCGAGGGCC
